Addgene plasmid #34216: KHBD00054
Depositing lab: Bart Deplancke. Depositing organization: Swiss Federal Institute of Technology (EPFL). Publication: Automated protein-DNA interaction screening of Drosophila regulatory elements. Korneel Hens, Jean-Daniel Feuz, Alina Isakova, Antonina Lagovitina, Andreas Massouras, Julien Bryois, Patrick Callaerts, Susan E. Celniker, Bart Deplancke. Nat Methods. 2011 Oct 30;8(12):1065-70. 10.1038/nmeth.1763 PubMed 22037703.
Backbone
  Vector backbone: pDONR221
  Backbone manufacturer: Invitrogen
  Backbone size w/o insert (bp): 2536
  Vector type: Gateway Donor Vector
Growth in bacteria
  Bacterial resistance: Kanamycin, 50 μg/mL
  Growth temperature: 37°C
  Growth strain: DH5alpha
  Copy number: High Copy
Gene/Insert
  Gene/Insert name: CG2275 (alt names: FBgn0001291; Jra; Jun-related antigen)
  Species: D. melanogaster (fly)
  Insert size (bp): 867
  Entrez Gene: Jra (a.k.a. Dmel_CG2275, AP-1, AP1, CG2275, D-Jun, D-jun, D-jun/Jra, D.Jun, DJUN, DJun, DM14, Djun, Dmel\CG2275, JRA, JUN, Jun, Kayak, V, c-Jun, cJun, d-JRA, d-Jun, d-jun, dAP-1, dJRA, dJUN, dJra, dJun, djun, dm-Jun, jra, jun, l(2)46Ef, l(2)IA109, l(2R)IA109)
  Cloning method: Gateway Cloning
  Sequencing primers: 5′ M13F; 3′ M13R
Terms and licenses: Academic/Nonprofit Terms; Industry Terms: Not Available to Industry
Depositor comments: Please note that the ORFs in this collection were cloned open-ended (without a stop codon).
How to cite: KHBD00054 was a gift from Bart Deplancke (Addgene plasmid # 34216 ; http://n2t.net/addgene:34216 ; RRID:Addgene_34216)
