[The description below was written by a language model from this plasmid's Addgene catalogue record.]
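Description:
KHBD00054 is a Gateway entry-type clone built in the pDONR221 donor vector backbone, carrying the open reading frame of the Drosophila melanogaster gene CG2275, better known as Jra (Jun-related antigen, the fly Jun homologue and a component of the AP-1 transcription factor). The insert is recorded as 867 bp in a backbone of about 2.5 kb once the original donor cassette has been replaced. The plasmid is maintained in E. coli as a high-copy construct under kanamycin selection. No feature table accompanies the record, so individual elements such as the replication origin or the recombination sites are not itemised. A pDONR221-derived clone made by Gateway cloning would normally have its insert flanked by attL sites, and the M13 forward and reverse sequencing primers listed read into the insert from either side.

The vector itself is a shuttle for recombinational cloning rather than an expression plasmid, and the record lists no promoter, tag or reporter driving the ORF. According to the depositor, all ORFs in this collection were cloned open-ended, without a stop codon, so the Jra coding sequence can be transferred by LR recombination into destination vectors that add C-terminal fusions as well as N-terminal ones. The clone belongs to a Drosophila ORF resource associated with a study on automated protein–DNA interaction screening of fly regulatory elements. Its apparent use is therefore as a source of the Jra coding sequence for building fusion constructs for such interaction assays or other expression experiments.
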