>Addgene plasmid #34216 | KHBD00054 | depositor partial sequence | sequence record 40783 | KHBD00054 sequence 867 bps
ATGAAAACCCCCGTTTCCGCTGCTGCGAACTTAAGTATTCAGAATGCTGGCAGTTCCGGAGCAACTGCCA
TTCAGATCATACCTAAAACCGAGCCCGTTGGAGAAGAAGGCCCCATGTCACTGGACTTTCAGTCGCCGAA
CCTGAACACATCCACCCCGAATCCTAACAAGCGTCCCGGCTCGCTGGATCTGAACAGCAAGAGTGCCAAG
AACAAGCGCATCTTCGCACCACTGGTCATCAACTCACCGGATCTGTCATCCAAGACGGTAAACACACCCG
ATTTGGAGAAGATCCTGCTATCCAACAATCTGATGCAAACACCGCAGCCGGGAAAGGTGTTCCCCACCAA
GGCGGGGCCCGTCACCGTGGAGCAGTTGGACTTCGGCAGGGGATTCGAGGAGGCCTTACACAATCTTCAC
ACTAACTCCCAGGCATTTCCGTCCGCCAATTCCGCCGCTAATTCCGCCGCCAATAACACAACTGCGGCAG
CCATGACAGCGGTGAACAATGGCATCAGCGGAGGCACCTTCACCTACACCAACATGACCGAGGGCTTCTC
GGTGATTAAGGACGAGCCCGTCAATCAAGCCAGCTCGCCCACCGTTAATCCCATTGACATGGAAGCGCAG
GAGAAGATCAAGCTGGAGCGCAAGAGGCAGCGTAACCGTGTGGCTGCATCCAAGTGCCGCAAGCGCAAGT
TGGAGCGCATCTCAAAGCTGGAGGATCGCGTGAAGGTACTTAAGGGCGAGAACGTCGACCTGGCTAGCAT
CGTGAAGAACCTCAAGGACCATGTGGCGCAGCTGAAGCAGCAGGTGATGGAGCACATTGCCGCGGGCTGC
ACGGTGCCGCCGAACTCGACAGACCAA
