>Addgene plasmid #34216 | KHBD00054 | addgene partial sequence | sequence record 41725 | M13-Rev 5'-CAGGAAACAGCTATGACC-3'
TTTATTTTGACTGATAGTGACCTGTTCGTTGCAACAAATTGATAAGCAATGCTTTCTTATAATGCCAACT
TTGTACAAGAAAGTTGGCAATTGGTCTGTCGAGTTCGGCGGCACCGTGCAGCCCGCGGCAATGTGCTCCA
TCACCTGCTGCTTCAGCTGCGCCACATGGTCCTTGAGGTTCTTCACGATGCTAGCCAGGTCGACGTTCTC
GCCCTTAAGTACCTTCACGCGATCCTCCAGCTTTGAGATGCGCTCCAACTTGCGCTTGCGGCACTTGGAT
GCAGCCACACGGTTACGCTGCCTCTTGCGCTCCAGCTTGATCTTCTCCTGCGCTTCCATGTCAATGGGAT
TAACGGTGGGCGAGCTGGCTTGATTGACGGGCTCGTCCTTAATCACCGAGAAGCCCTCGGTCATGTTGGT
GTAGGTGAAGGTGCCTCCGCTGATGCCATTGTTCACCGCTGTCATGGCTGCCGCAGTTGTGTTATTGGCG
GCGGAATTAGCGGCGGAATTGGCGGACGGAAATGCCTGGGAGTTAGTGTGAAGATTGTGTAAGGCCTCCT
CGAATCCCCTGCCGAAGTCCAACTGCTCCACGGTGACGGGCCCCGCCTTGGTGGGGAACACCTTTCCCGG
CTGCGGTGTTTGCATCAGATTGTTGGATAGCAGGATCTTCTCCAAATCGGGTGTGTTTACCGTCTTGGAT
GACAGATCCGGTGAGTTGATGACCAGTGGTGCGAAGATGCGCTTGTTCTTGGCACTCTTGCTGTTCAGAT
CCAGCGAGCCGGGACGCTTG
